Addgene plasmid #208357: pCMV enAsCas12f-HKRA-sgRNA_v7
Purpose: Expression of enAsCas12f-HKRA and sgRNA_v7 in mammalian cells
Depositing lab: Atsushi Hoshino. Depositing organization: Kyoto Prefectural University of Medicine. Publication: An AsCas12f-based compact genome-editing tool derived by deep mutational scanning and structural analysis. Hino T, Omura SN, Nakagawa R, Togashi T, Takeda SN, Hiramoto T, Tasaka S, Hirano H, Tokuyama T, Uosaki H, Ishiguro S, Kagieva M, Yamano H, Ozaki Y, Motooka D, Mori H, Kirita Y, Kise Y, Itoh Y, Matoba S, Aburatani H, Yachie N, Karvelis T, Siksnys V, Ohmori T, Hoshino A, Nureki O. Cell. 2023 Sep 22:S0092-8674(23)00963-7. doi: 10.1016/j.cell.2023.08.031. PubMed 37776859.
Backbone
  Vector backbone: pCMV-AsCas12f1
  Vector type: Mammalian Expression
Growth in bacteria
  Bacterial resistance: Ampicillin, 100 μg/mL
  Growth temperature: 37°C
  Growth strain: DH5alpha
  Copy number: High Copy
Gene/Insert
  Gene/Insert name: enAsCas12f-HKRA (alt name: Cas12U3)
  Species: Synthetic
  Mutation: I123H/D195K/D208R/V232A
  Promoter: CMV
  Cloning method: Gibson Cloning
  Sequencing primers: 5′ CGCAAATGGGCGGTAGGCGTG; 3′ GCGATGCAATTTCCTCATTT
Terms and licenses: Academic/Nonprofit Terms; Industry Terms: Not Available to Industry
How to cite: pCMV enAsCas12f-HKRA-sgRNA_v7 was a gift from Atsushi Hoshino (Addgene plasmid # 208357 ; http://n2t.net/addgene:208357 ; RRID:Addgene_208357)
