[The description below was written by a language model from this plasmid's Addgene catalogue record and pLannotate feature annotations shown in this document.]
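Description:
pCMV enAsCas12f-HKRA-sgRNA_v7 is a 6,772 nt all-in-one mammalian expression plasmid built on the pCMV-AsCas12f1 backbone. It delivers both an engineered miniature CRISPR nuclease and its guide RNA to mammalian cells. It is propagated in E. coli as a high-copy plasmid through a ColE1/pUC-type origin and selected with ampicillin through the bla gene and its native promoter.

The nuclease cassette lies on the minus strand and consists of the CMV enhancer and immediate-early promoter, a T7 promoter, and a bGH polyadenylation signal. The roughly 1.4 kb interval between the T7 promoter and the poly(A) signal carries no annotation, but its position fits the catalogued insert, enAsCas12f-HKRA (also called Cas12U3). This is a synthetic AsCas12f variant carrying the substitutions I123H, D195K, D208R and V232A. According to the associated publication title, it comes from deep mutational scanning and structural analysis aimed at a compact genome-editing tool. Any nuclear localization signals or epitope tags are not recorded.

A separate human U6 RNA polymerase III promoter on the plus strand presumably drives the sgRNA_v7 guide named in the record. The scaffold itself is not annotated, and the record does not state a target spacer. Downstream, an hPGK promoter drives a puromycin N-acetyltransferase gene (annotated as a fragment), which would allow puromycin selection of transfected cells if it is functional. This region also contains a cPPT/CTS element and short Rev and nef fragments, which are apparent remnants of a lentiviral guide vector. No LTRs or packaging signal are annotated, so the plasmid appears suited to transfection rather than viral packaging. Its intended use is genome editing in mammalian cells.
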