Features (pLannotate 1.2.2; 19 found; start..end, strand, type, name):
     84..175     +  misc_feature   pause site: RNA polymerase II transcriptional pause signal from the human α2 globin gene
    188..204     +  CDS            Rev (fragment): human immunodeficiency virus 1 (HIV-1) Rev protein; rev; enhances nuclear export of unspliced and incompletely spliced viral mRNAs
    254..494     +  promoter       U6 promoter: RNA polymerase III promoter for human U6 snRNA
    676..793     +  misc_feature   cPPT/CTS: central polypurine tract and central termination sequence of HIV-1
    842..1352    +  promoter       hPGK promoter: human phosphoglycerate kinase 1 promoter
   1374..1973    +  CDS            PuroR (fragment): puromycin N-acetyltransferase; pac from Streptomyces; confers resistance to puromycin
   2016..2084    +  CDS            nef (fragment): NEF_HV1Z2 - Experimental evidence at protein level: Swiss-Prot protein existence level 1. Extracellular Nef protein targets CD4(+) T-lymphocytes for apoptosis by interacting with CXCR4 surface receptors. From Human immunodeficiency virus type 1 group M subtype D (isolate Z2/CDC-Z34) (HIV-1).
   2120..2241    -  polyA_signal   SV40 poly(A) signal: SV40 polyadenylation signal
   2264..2332    -  CDS            large T antigen (fragment): large T antigen from SV40 (simian virus 40)
   2348..2480    +  CDS            TcR (fragment): tetracycline efflux protein; tet; confers resistance to tetracycline
   2660..3248    -  rep_origin     ori: high-copy-number ColE1/pMB1/pBR322/pUC origin of replication
   3419..4279    -  CDS            AmpR: β-lactamase; bla; confers resistance to ampicillin, carbenicillin, and related antibiotics
   4280..4384    -  promoter       AmpR promoter: bla
   4452..4468    -  misc_feature   MCS (fragment): pBluescript multiple cloning site
   4473..4494    -  promoter       SV40 promoter (fragment): SV40 enhancer and early promoter
   4498..4722    -  polyA_signal   bGH poly(A) signal: bovine growth hormone polyadenylation signal
   6116..6134    -  promoter       T7 promoter: promoter for bacteriophage T7 RNA polymerase
   6176..6379    -  promoter       CMV promoter: human cytomegalovirus (CMV) immediate early promoter
   6380..6759    -  enhancer       CMV enhancer: human cytomegalovirus immediate early enhancer
>Addgene plasmid #208357 | pCMV enAsCas12f-HKRA-sgRNA_v7 | addgene full sequence | sequence record 476642 | Addgene Long Read Sequencing Result
GGCCCGTACATCGCGAAGCAGCGCAAAACGCCTAACCCTAAGCAGATTCTTCATGCAATTGTCGGTCAAG
AATCGATAGTACTAACATACGCTCTCCATCAAAACAAAACGAAACAAAACAAACTAGCAAAATAGGCTGT
CCCCAGTGCAAGTGCAGGTGCCAGAACATTTCTCTATCGATAGGTACCGATTAGTGAACGGATCTCGACG
GTATCGATCACGAGACTAGCCTCGAGCGGCCGCCCCCTTCACCGAGGGCCTATTTCCCATGATTCCTTCA
TATTTGCATATACGATACAAGGCTGTTAGAGAGATAATTGGAATTAATTTGACTGTAAACACAAAGATAT
TAGTACAAAATACGTGACGTAGAAAGTAATAATTTCTTGGGTAGTTTGCAGTTTTAAAATTATGTTTTAA
AATGGACTATCATATGCTTACCGTAACTTGAAAGTATTTCGATTTCTTGGCTTTATATATCTTGTGGAAA
GGACGAAACACCGGGATTCGTCGGTTCAGCGACGATAAGCCGAGAAGTGCCAATAAAACTGTTAAGTGGT
TTGGTAACGCTCGGTAAGGTCCGAAAGGAGAACCACTGAACCGAGACCCGAGAGAGGGTCGGTCTCCTTT
TTTTGAATTCTCGACCTCGAGACAAATGGCAGTATTCATCCACAATTTTAAAAGAAAAGGGGGGATTGGG
GGGTACAGTGCAGGGGAAAGAATAGTAGACATAATAGCAACAGACATACAAACTAAAGAATTACAAAAAC
AAATTACAAAAATTCAAAATTTTCGGGTTTATTACAGGGACAGCAGAGATCCACTTTGGCCGCGGCTCGA
GGGGGTTGGGGTTGCGCCTTTTCCAAGGCAGCCCTGGGTTTGCGCAGGGACGCGGCTGCTCTGGGCGTGG
TTCCGGGAAACGCAGCGGCGCCGACCCTGGGACTCGCACATTCTTCACGTCCGTTCGCAGCGTCACCCGG
ATCTTCGCCGCTACCCTTGTGGGCCCCCCGGCGACGCTTCCTGCTCCGCCCCTAAGTCGGGAAGGTTCCT
TGCGGTTCGCGGCGTGCCGGACGTGACAAACGGAAGCCGCACGTCTCACTAGTACCCTCGCAGACGGACA
GCGCCAGGGAGCAATGGCAGCGCGCCGACCGCGATGGGCTGTGGCCAATAGCGGCTGCTCAGCAGGGCGC
GCCGAGAGCAGCGGCCGGGAAGGGGCGGTGCGGGAGGCGGGGTGTGGGGCGGTAGTGTGGGCCCTGTTCC
TGCCCGCGCGGTGTTCCGCATTCTGCAAGCCTCCGGAGCGCACGTCGGCAGTCGGCTCCCTCGTTGACCG
AATCACCGACCTCTCTCCCCAGGGGGATCCACCGGAGCTTACCATGACCGAGTACAAGCCCACGGTGCGC
CTCGCCACCCGCGACGACGTCCCCAGGGCCGTACGCACCCTCGCCGCCGCGTTCGCCGACTACCCCGCCA
CGCGCCACACCGTCGATCCGGACCGCCACATCGAGCGGGTCACCGAGCTGCAAGAACTCTTCCTCACGCG
CGTCGGGCTCGACATCGGCAAGGTGTGGGTCGCGGACGACGGCGCCGCGGTGGCGGTCTGGACCACGCCG
GAGAGCGTCGAAGCGGGGGCGGTGTTCGCCGAGATCGGCCCGCGCATGGCCGAGTTGAGCGGTTCCCGGC
TGGCCGCGCAGCAACAGATGGAAGGCCTCCTGGCGCCGCACCGGCCCAAGGAGCCCGCGTGGTTCCTGGC
CACCGTCGGCGTCTCGCCCGACCACCAGGGCAAGGGTCTGGGCAGCGCCGTCGTGCTCCCCGGAGTGGAG
GCGGCCGAGCGCGCCGGGGTGCCCGCCTTCCTGGAAACCTCCGCGCCCCGCAACCTCCCCTTCTACGAGC
GGCTCGGCTTCACCGTCACCGCCGACGTCGAGGTGCCCGAAGGACCGCGCACCTGGTGCATGACCCGCAA
GCCCGGTGCCTGACGCCCGCCCCACGACCCGCAGCGCCCGACCGAAAGGAGCGCACGACCCCATGCATCG
GTACCTTTAAGACCAATGACTTACAAGGCAGCTGTAGATCTTAGCCACTTTCTAGAGTCGGGGCGGCCGG
CCGCTTCGAGCAGACATGATAAGATACATTGATGAGTTTGGACAAACCACAACTAGAATGCAGTGAAAAA
AATGCTTTATTTGTGAAATTTGTGATGCTATTGCTTTATTTGTAACCATTATAAGCTGCAATAAACAAGT
TAACAACAACAATTGCATTCATTTTATGTTTCAGGTTCAGGGGGAGGTGTGGGAGGTTTTTTAAAGCAAG
TAAAACCTCTACAAATGTGGTAAAATCGATAAGGATCCGTCGACCGATGCCCTTGAGAGCCTTCAACCCA
GTCAGCTCCTTCCGGTGGGCGCGGGGCATGACTATCGTCGCCGCACTTATGACTGTCTTCTTTATCATGC
AACTCGTAGGACAGGTGCCGGCAGCGCTCTTCCGCTTCCTCGCTCACTGACTCGCTGCGCTCGGTCGTTC
GGCTGCGGCGAGCGGTATCAGCTCACTCAAAGGCGGTAATACGGTTATCCACAGAATCAGGGGATAACGC
AGGAAAGAACATGTGAGCAAAAGGCCAGCAAAAGGCCAGGAACCGTAAAAAGGCCGCGTTGCTGGCGTTT
TTCCATAGGCTCCGCCCCCCTGACGAGCATCACAAAAATCGACGCTCAAGTCAGAGGTGGCGAAACCCGA
CAGGACTATAAAGATACCAGGCGTTTCCCCCTGGAAGCTCCCTCGTGCGCTCTCCTGTTCCGACCCTGCC
GCTTACCGGATACCTGTCCGCCTTTCTCCCTTCGGGAAGCGTGGCGCTTTCTCATAGCTCACGCTGTAGG
TATCTCAGTTCGGTGTAGGTCGTTCGCTCCAAGCTGGGCTGTGTGCACGAACCCCCCGTTCAGCCCGACC
GCTGCGCCTTATCCGGTAACTATCGTCTTGAGTCCAACCCGGTAAGACACGACTTATCGCCACTGGCAGC
AGCCACTGGTAACAGGATTAGCAGAGCGAGGTATGTAGGCGGTGCTACAGAGTTCTTGAAGTGGTGGCCT
AACTACGGCTACACTAGAAGAACAGTATTTGGTATCTGCGCTCTGCTGAAGCCAGTTACCTTCGGAAAAA
GAGTTGGTAGCTCTTGATCCGGCAAACAAACCACCGCTGGTAGCGGTGGTTTTTTTGTTTGCAAGCAGCA
GATTACGCGCAGAAAAAAAGGATCTCAAGAAGATCCTTTGATCTTTTCTACGGGGTCTGACGCTCAGTGG
AACGAAAACTCACGTTAAGGGATTTTGGTCATGAGATTATCAAAAAGGATCTTCACCTAGATCCTTTTAA
ATTAAAAATGAAGTTTTAAATCAATCTAAAGTATATATGAGTAAACTTGGTCTGACAGTTACCAATGCTT
AATCAGTGAGGCACCTATCTCAGCGATCTGTCTATTTCGTTCATCCATAGTTGCCTGACTCCCCGTCGTG
TAGATAACTACGATACGGGAGGGCTTACCATCTGGCCCCAGTGCTGCAATGATACCGCGGGACCCACGCT
CACCGGCTCCAGATTTATCAGCAATAAACCAGCCAGCCGGAAGGGCCGAGCGCAGAAGTGGTCCTGCAAC
TTTATCCGCCTCCATCCAGTCTATTAATTGTTGCCGGGAAGCTAGAGTAAGTAGTTCGCCAGTTAATAGT
TTGCGCAACGTTGTTGCCATTGCTACAGGCATCGTGGTGTCACGCTCGTCGTTTGGTATGGCTTCATTCA
GCTCCGGTTCCCAACGATCAAGGCGAGTTACATGATCCCCCATGTTGTGCAAAAAAGCGGTTAGCTCCTT
CGGTCCTCCGATCGTTGTCAGAAGTAAGTTGGCCGCAGTGTTATCACTCATGGTTATGGCAGCACTGCAT
AATTCTCTTACTGTCATGCCATCCGTAAGATGCTTTTCTGTGACTGGTGAGTACTCAACCAAGTCATTCT
GAGAATAGTGTATGCGGCGACCGAGTTGCTCTTGCCCGGCGTCAATACGGGATAATACCGCGCCACATAG
CAGAACTTTAAAAGTGCTCATCATTGGAAAACGTTCTTCGGGGCGAAAACTCTCAAGGATCTTACCGCTG
TTGAGATCCAGTTCGATGTAACCCACTCGTGCACCCAACTGATCTTCAGCATCTTTTACTTTCACCAGCG
TTTCTGGGTGAGCAAAAACAGGAAGGCAAAATGCCGCAAAAAAGGGAATAAGGGCGACACGGAAATGTTG
AATACTCATACTCTTCCTTTTTCAATATTATTGAAGCATTTATCAGGGTTATTGTCTCATGAGCGGATAC
ATATTTGAATGTATTTAGAAAAATAAACAAATAGGGGTTCCGCGCACATTTCCCCGAAAAGTGCCACCTG
CAGGAAACAGCTATGACCATGATTACGCCAAGCTCTAGCTAGAGGTCGACGGTATCGAGCCCCAGCTGGT
TCTTTCCGCCTCAGAAGCCATAGAGCCCACCGCATCCCCAGCATGCCTGCTATTGTCTTCCCAATCCTCC
CCCTTGCTGTCCTGCCCCACCCCACCCCCCAGAATAGAATGACACCTACTCAGACAATGCGATGCAATTT
CCTCATTTTATTAGGAAAGGACAGTGGGAGTGGCACCTTCCAGGGTCAAGGAAGGCACGGGGGAGGGGCA
AACAACAGATGGCTGGCAACTAGAAGGCACAGTCGAGGCTGATCAGCGGGTTTAAACTCAATGGTGATGG
TGATGATGACCGGTTAGACTTTCCTCTTCTTCTTGGGAGAACCACCAGACTTAATGCTCTCGGCGATGAT
CTTGTCGATGTTGGGGATGGCGATATTCCGGGCGGCGTTGTAGTCGGCGTTGGCCTCGTAGCCGCAGGCC
CGGCACTTAAAGATGGCCTGGCCGATTCTGTTGCCGGAGTCGATGTTGCCGCACTCGGAGCATCTCTGGC
TGGTGTACTGGGGGTCGATCTTGATCACTTTGATGCCGGCCTCCTCGGCCTTGTAGATGATCTTCTGCTG
CAGGTCGTAGTAGGTCCAGTTCTGCAGGAATCTGCTGCCGATGTCTCTGATGTTTGTCAGATCCTCCATC
TGGATTGTGCCGCAGCCCTCCTTGATGGCCATGTCCACGATGTATCTGCTGTACCGGTGATTGGTGGTGT
CTCTGAAATTGGCGATCTTATCCCTCAGCTGCTCAATGGGCTTGATTCTCTTGTCTCTGCCGTGGCCGCC
CCTGGCGCCGCCGGCGTACTTGCCCTGTCTCAGCATGGAGATGCGCCGGCTCTCCACCTGCCTCCTGAAG
TTCTCAATCTCGCCGCCCTCCAGCTTGTACCTGGCGGGGGTGTGCTGGAAGGCCATGTAAGCGGCCACGG
CCACGCCCAGGTCAATGCCCATGATCTTGTTCAGGTCCAGCACTCTGGTCTGTGGCTCGAATCTGTAGCT
GATGTTCAGGTACCACTTGTTCTTCCGGTCCTTGTGGATAATCTGGCTGGCGCTCACCTGGTACTCGCCG
GACAGGATTCTGTCCATGATGGTCTTGCCGGCGCCCCTCACGATGATGATCACGGAGATCTTTCTCTTCA
CGTTCATCTCCTGCTTGGCGGGGTTGCTCAGCAGAGACAGGCTGGCGATGTAGTCGCCGTGATTCATCCT
GTTCACGGAGATGTTCTCCTTGATCAGGTCCAGGGGATGGTCCCTCTTGTAGCTGGGGATAGACATGTCG
CCGCGCAGGATCTCCTTCTGGTAGGCCTTGAACCTGTCTGTGGCTCTCTTGATGGTCTGGCTCAGATTTC
CAGAGTTCAGTCTGTAGGCCTTTGTCTTGATGGTGTGGTAGGCGTAGCCGTGCACGTTGGTGTAGCCCAG
GATGTCCTTGCTCTTGGGGTACTCGCCGTGGTTATCCTTGTAGTCGCTGCTGAAGCCCATCCACTCCCAG
GCCAGCTGTGTGGCCTTATTCAGGGCGAATCTGGTTTCCTGCTGCAGCTGTCTCAGGATGGTGCCGAACT
CCTTCCAGTCCAGGTCCAGAGGCTTCACGATCTCGTATCTGTACACCTTGATCATGACTTTCCTCTTCTT
CTTGGGGGCCATGGTGGCGGCTCTCCCTATAGTGAGTCGTATTAGCGGCCGCGGATCTCTAGCGGATCTG
ACGGTTCACTAAACCAGCTCTGCTTATATAGACCTCCCACCGTACACGCCTACCGCCCATTTGCGTCAAT
GGGGCGGAGTTGTTACGACATTTTGGAAAGTCCCGTTGATTTTGGTGCCAAAACAAACTCCCATTGACGT
CAATGGGGTGGAGACTTGGAAATCCCCGTGAGTCAAACCGCTATCCACGCCCATTGATGTACTGCCAAAA
CCGCATCACCATGGTAATAGCGATGACTAATACGTAGATGTACTGCCAAGTAGGAAAGTCCCATAAGGTC
ATGTACTGGGCATAATGCCAGGCGGGCCATTTACCGTCATTGACGTCAATAGGGGGCGTACTTGGCATAT
GATACACTTGATGTACTGCCAAGTGGGCAGTTTACCGTAAATACTCCACCCATTGACGTCAATGGAAAGT
CCCTATTGGCGTTACTATGGGAACATACGTCATTATTGACGTCAATGGGCGGGGGTCGTTGGGCGGTCAG
CCAGGCGGGCCATTTACCGTAAGTTATGTAACGCGGAACTCCATATATGGGCTATGAACTAATGACCCCG
TAATTGATTACTATTAATAACTAGTCAATAATCAATGTCAACGCGTATATCT
